>Addgene plasmid #167809 | MAC_N_ZIC3 | addgene full sequence | sequence record 338445 | Addgene NGS Result
GACATTGATTATTGACTAGTTATTAATAGTAATCAATTACGGGGTCATTAGTTCATAGCCCATATATGGA
GTTCCGCGTTACATAACTTACGGTAAATGGCCCGCCTGGCTGACCGCCCAACGACCCCCGCCCATTGACG
TCAATAATGACGTATGTTCCCATAGTAACGCCAATAGGGACTTTCCATTGACGTCAATGGGTGGAGTATT
TACGGTAAACTGCCCACTTGGCAGTACATCAAGTGTATCATATGCCAAGTACGCCCCCTATTGACGTCAA
TGACGGTAAATGGCCCGCCTGGCATTATGCCCAGTACATGACCTTATGGGACTTTCCTACTTGGCAGTAC
ATCTACGTATTAGTCATCGCTATTACCATGGTGATGCGGTTTTGGCAGTACATCAATGGGCGTGGATAGC
GGTTTGACTCACGGGGATTTCCAAGTCTCCACCCCATTGACGTCAATGGGAGTTTGTTTTGGCACCAAAA
TCAACGGGACTTTCCAAAATGTCGTAACAACTCCGCCCCATTGACGCAAATGGGCGGTAGGCGTGTACGG
TGGGAGGTCTATATAAGCAGAGCTCTCCCTATCAGTGATAGAGATCTCCCTATCAGTGATAGAGATCGTC
GACGAGCTCGTTTAGTGAACCGTCAGATCGCCTGGAGACGCCATCCACGCTGTTTTGACCTCCATAGAAG
ACACCGGGACCGATCCAGCCTCCGGACTCTAGCGTTTAAACTTAAGCTTGGTACCGAGCTCGGATCCACT
AGTCCAGTGTGGTGGAATTCTGCAGATATCCAGCACAGTGGCGGCCGCTCGAGACCATGAAGGACAACAC
CGTGCCCCTGAAGCTGATCGCCCTGCTGGCCAACGGCGAGTTCCACTCTGGCGAGCAGCTGGGCGAGACA
CTGGGCATGAGCAGAGCCGCCATCAACAAGCACATCCAGACCCTGCGGGACTGGGGCGTGGACGTGTTCA
CAGTGCCCGGCAAGGGCTACAGCCTGCCCGAGCCCATCCAGCTGCTGAACGCCAAGCAGATCCTGGGCCA
GCTGGATGGCGGATCTGTGGCCGTGCTGCCCGTGATCGACAGCACCAACCAGTATCTGCTCGACCGGATC
GGCGAGCTGAAGTCCGGCGACGCCTGTATCGCCGAGTACCAGCAGGCCGGCAGAGGCGGCAGGGGCAGAA
AGTGGTTCAGCCCCTTCGGCGCCAACCTGTACCTGAGCATGTTCTGGAGACTGGAACAGGGCCCAGCCGC
CGCTATTGGCCTGAGCCTGGTCATCGGCATCGTGATGGCCGAGGTGCTGCGGAAGCTGGGCGCCGACAAA
GTGCGCGTGAAGTGGCCCAACGACCTGTATCTGCAGGACCGGAAGCTGGCCGGCATCCTGGTGGAACTGA
CCGGCAAAACAGGCGACGCCGCCCAGATCGTGATCGGCGCTGGCATCAACATGGCCATGCGGCGGGTGGA
AGAGAGCGTGGTCAACCAGGGCTGGATCACCCTGCAGGAAGCCGGCATCAACCTGGACCGGAACACCCTG
GCCGCCATGCTGATCAGAGAGCTGAGAGCCGCCCTGGAACTGTTCGAGCAGGAAGGCCTGGCCCCCTACC
TGAGCAGATGGGAGAAGCTGGACAACTTCATCAACCGGCCCGTGAAACTGATCATCGGCGACAAAGAGAT
CTTCGGCATCAGCCGGGGCATCGACAAGCAGGGGGCCCTGCTCCTGGAACAGGACGGCATCATCAAGCCC
TGGATGGGCGGCGAGATCAGCCTGCGGAGCGCCGAGAAGTACCCATACGATGTTCCTGACTATGCCGGTA
CCGAGCTCGGATCCACCATGGCTAGCTGGAGCCACCCGCAGTTCGAGAAAGGTGGAGGTTCCGGAGGTGG
ATCGGGAGGTGGATCGTGGAGCCACCCGCAGTTCGAAAAAGCGGCCGATATCACAAGTTTGTACAAAAAA
GTTGGCACCATGACGATGCTCCTGGACGGAGGCCCGCAGTTCCCTGGGCTGGGAGTGGGCAGCTTCGGCG
CGCCGCGCCACCACGAGATGCCCAACCGTGAGCCGGCAGGCATGGGGCTGAATCCCTTCGGGGACTCAAC
CCACGCCGCCGCCGCCGCCGCCGCCGCCGCTGCCTTCAAGCTGAGCCCTGCCGCGGCGCACGATCTATCT
TCAGGCCAGAGCTCGGCTTTCACGCCGCAGGGTTCGGGCTACGCCAACGCCCTGGGCCACCATCACCACC
ACCATCACCATCATCACCACACCAGCCAGGTGCCCAGCTACGGTGGCGCTGCCTCTGCCGCCTTCAACTC
AACGCGCGAGTTTCTGTTCCGCCAGCGCAGCTCCGGGCTCAGTGAGGCGGCCTCGGGTGGCGGGCAGCAC
GGGCTCTTCGCCGGCTCGGCGAGCAGCCTGCATGCTCCAGCTGGCATCCCCGAGCCCCCTAGCTACTTGC
TGTTTCCCGGGCTGCATGAGCAGGGCGCTGGGCACCCGTCGCCCACAGGGCACGTGGACAACAACCAGGT
CCACCTGGGGCTGCGTGGGGAGCTGTTCGGCCGTGCTGACCCATACCGCCCAGTGGCCAGCCCGCGCACG
GACCCCTACGCGGCCGGCGCTCAGTTTCCTAACTACAGCCCCATGAACATGAACATGGGAGTGAACGTGG
CGGCCCACCACGGGCCCGGCGCCTTCTTCCGTTATATGCGGCAGCCTATCAAGCAGGAGCTGTCGTGCAA
GTGGATCGACGAGGCTCAGCTGAGCCGGCCCAAGAAGAGCTGCGACCGGACCTTCAGCACCATGCATGAG
CTGGTGACACATGTCACCATGGAGCATGTGGGGGGCCCGGAGCAGAACAACCACGTCTGCTACTGGGAGG
AGTGCCCCCGGGAGGGCAAGTCTTTCAAGGCGAAGTACAAACTGGTCAACCACATCCGAGTGCACACGGG
CGAGAAGCCCTTCCCATGCCCCTTCCCGGGCTGCGGGAAGATCTTTGCCCGTTCTGAGAACCTCAAGATC
CACAAGAGGACCCACACAGGTGAGAAACCTTTCAAATGTGAATTTGAAGGCTGTGACAGACGCTTTGCCA
ACAGCAGCGACCGTAAGAAGCACATGCATGTGCATACCTCGGACAAGCCCTATATCTGCAAAGTGTGCGA
CAAGTCCTACACGCACCCGAGCTCCCTGCGCAAACACATGAAGGTTCATGAATCTCAAGGGTCAGATTCC
TCCCCTGCTGCCAGTTCAGGCTATGAATCTTCCACTCCACCCGCTATAGCTTCTGCAAACAGTAAAGATA
CCACTAAAACCCCTTCTGCAGTTCAAACTAGCACCAGCCACAACCCTGGACTTCCTCCTAATTTTAACGA
ATGGTACGTCTTGCCAACTTTCTTGTACAAAGTGGTGACGTAAGCTAGGGGCCCGTTTAAACCCGCTGAT
CAGCCTCGACTGTGCCTTCTAGTTGCCAGCCATCTGTTGTTTGCCCCTCCCCCGTGCCTTCCTTGACCCT
GGAAGGTGCCACTCCCACTGTCCTTTCCTAATAAAATGAGGAAATTGCATCGCATTGTCTGAGTAGGTGT
CATTCTATTCTGGGGGGTGGGGTGGGGCAGGACAGCAAGGGGGAGGATTGGGAAGACAATAGCAGGCATG
CTGGGGATGCGGTGGGCTCTATGGCTTCTGAGGCGGAAAGAACCAGCTGGGGCTCTAGGGGGTATCCCC
[124 nt withheld, positions 3710-3833]
C
[91 nt withheld, positions 3835-3925]
AGGGTGATGGTTCACGTACCTAGAAGTTCCTATTCCGAAGTTCCTATTCTCTAGAAAGTATAGGAACTTC
CTTGGCCAAAAAGCCTGAACTCACCGCGACGTCTGTCGAGAAGTTTCTGATCGAAAAGTTCGACAGCGTC
TCCGACCTGATGCAGCTCTCGGAGGGCGAAGAATCTCGTGCTTTCAGCTTCGATGTAGGAGGGCGTGGAT
ATGTCCTGCGGGTAAATAGCTGCGCCGATGGTTTCTACAAAGATCGTTATGTTTATCGGCACTTTGCATC
GGCCGCGCTCCCGATTCCGGAAGTGCTTGACATTGGGGAATTCAGCGAGAGCCTGACCTATTGCATCTCC
CGCCGTGCACAGGGTGTCACGTTGCAAGACCTGCCTGAAACCGAACTGCCCGCTGTTCTGCAGCCGGTCG
CGGAGGCCATGGATGCGATCGCTGCGGCCGATCTTAGCCAGACGAGCGGGTTCGGCCCATTCGGACCGCA
AGGAATCGGTCAATACACTACATGGCGTGATTTCATATGCGCGATTGCTGATCCCCATGTGTATCACTGG
CAAACTGTGATGGACGACACCGTCAGTGCGTCCGTCGCGCAGGCTCTCGATGAGCTGATGCTTTGGGCCG
AGGACTGCCCCGAAGTCCGGCACCTCGTGCACGCGGATTTCGGCTCCAACAATGTCCTGACGGACAATGG
CCGCATAACAGCGGTCATTGACTGGAGCGAGGCGATGTTCGGGGATTCCCAATACGAGGTCGCCAACATC
TTCTTCTGGAGGCCGTGGTTGGCTTGTATGGAGCAGCAGACGCGCTACTTCGAGCGGAGGCATCCGGAGC
TTGCAGGATCGCCGCGGCTCCGGGCGTATATGCTCCGCATTGGTCTTGACCAACTCTATCAGAGCTTGGT
TGACGGCAATTTCGATGATGCAGCTTGGGCGCAGGGTCGATGCGACGCAATCGTCCGATCCGGAGCCGGG
ACTGTCGGGCGTACACAAATCGCCCGCAGAAGCGCGGCCGTCTGGACCGATGGCTGTGTAGAAGTACTCG
CCGATAGTGGAAACCGACGCCCCAGCACTCGTCCGAGGGCAAAGGAATAGCACGTACTACGAGATTTCGA
TTCCACCGCCGCCTTCTATGAAAGGTTGGGCTTCGGAATCGTTTTCCGGGACGCCGGCTGGATGATCCTC
CAGCGCGGGGATCTCATGCTGGAGTTCTTCGCCCACCCCAACTTGTTTATTGCAGCTTATAATGGTTACA
AATAAAGCAATAGCATCACAAATTTCACAAATAAAGCATTTTTTTCACTGCATTCTAGTTGTGGTTTGTC
CAAACTCATCAATGTATCTTATCATGTCTGTATACCGTCGACCTCTAGCTAGAGCTTGGCGTAATCATGG
TCATAGCTGTTTCCTGTGTGAAATTGTTATCCGCTCACAATTCCACACAACATACGAGCCGGAAGCATAA
AGTGTAAAGCCTGGGGTGCCTAATGAGTGAGCTAACTCACATTAATTGCGTTGCGCTCACTGCCCGCTTT
CCAGTCGGGAAACCTGTCGTGCCAGCTGCATTAATGAATCGGCCAACGCGCGGGGAGAGGCGGTTTGCGT
ATTGGGCGCTCTTCCGCTTCCTCGCTCACTGACTCGCTGCGCTCGGTCGTTCGGCTGCGGCGAGCGGTAT
CAGCTCACTCAAAGGCGGTAATACGGTTATCCACAGAATCAGGGGATAACGCAGGAAAGAACATGTGAGC
AAAAGGCCAGCAAAAGGCCAGGAACCGTAAAAAGGCCGCGTTGCTGGCGTTTTTCCATAGGCTCCGCCCC
CCTGACGAGCATCACAAAAATCGACGCTCAAGTCAGAGGTGGCGAAACCCGACAGGACTATAAAGATACC
AGGCGTTTCCCCCTGGAAGCTCCCTCGTGCGCTCTCCTGTTCCGACCCTGCCGCTTACCGGATACCTGTC
CGCCTTTCTCCCTTCGGGAAGCGTGGCGCTTTCTCATAGCTCACGCTGTAGGTATCTCAGTTCGGTGTAG
GTCGTTCGCTCCAAGCTGGGCTGTGTGCACGAACCCCCCGTTCAGCCCGACCGCTGCGCCTTATCCGGTA
ACTATCGTCTTGAGTCCAACCCGGTAAGACACGACTTATCGCCACTGGCAGCAGCCACTGGTAACAGGAT
TAGCAGAGCGAGGTATGTAGGCGGTGCTACAGAGTTCTTGAAGTGGTGGCCTAACTACGGCTACACTAGA
AGAACAGTATTTGGTATCTGCGCTCTGCTGAAGCCAGTTACCTTCGGAAAAAGAGTTGGTAGCTCTTGAT
CCGGCAAACAAACCACCGCTGGTAGCGGTGGTTTTTTTGTTTGCAAGCAGCAGATTACGCGCAGAAAAAA
AGGATCTCAAGAAGATCCTTTGATCTTTTCTACGGGGTCTGACGCTCAGTGGAACGAAAACTCACGTTAA
GGGATTTTGGTCATGAGATTATCAAAAAGGATCTTCACCTAGATCCTTTTAAATTAAAAATGAAGTTTTA
AATCAATCTAAAGTATATATGAGTAAACTTGGTCTGACAGTTACCAATGCTTAATCAGTGAGGCACCTAT
CTCAGCGATCTGTCTATTTCGTTCATCCATAGTTGCCTGACTCCCCGTCGTGTAGATAACTACGATACGG
GAGGGCTTACCATCTGGCCCCAGTGCTGCAATGATACCGCGAGACCCACGCTCACCGGCTCCAGATTTAT
CAGCAATAAACCAGCCAGCCGGAAGGGCCGAGCGCAGAAGTGGTCCTGCAACTTTATCCGCCTCCATCCA
GTCTATTAATTGTTGCCGGGAAGCTAGAGTAAGTAGTTCGCCAGTTAATAGTTTGCGCAACGTTGTTGCC
ATTGCTACAGGCATCGTGGTGTCACGCTCGTCGTTTGGTATGGCTTCATTCAGCTCCGGTTCCCAACGAT
CAAGGCGAGTTACATGATCCCCCATGTTGTGCAAAAAAGCGGTTAGCTCCTTCGGTCCTCCGATCGTTGT
CAGAAGTAAGTTGGCCGCAGTGTTATCACTCATGGTTATGGCAGCACTGCATAATTCTCTTACTGTCATG
CCATCCGTAAGATGCTTTTCTGTGACTGGTGAGTACTCAACCAAGTCATTCTGAGAATAGTGTATGCGGC
GACCGAGTTGCTCTTGCCCGGCGTCAATACGGGATAATACCGCGCCACATAGCAGAACTTTAAAAGTGCT
CATCATTGGAAAACGTTCTTCGGGGCGAAAACTCTCAAGGATCTTACCGCTGTTGAGATCCAGTTCGATG
TAACCCACTCGTGCACCCAACTGATCTTCAGCATCTTTTACTTTCACCAGCGTTTCTGGGTGAGCAAAAA
CAGGAAGGCAAAATGCCGCAAAAAAGGGAATAAGGGCGACACGGAAATGTTGAATACTCATACTCTTCCT
TTTTCAATATTATTGAAGCATTTATCAGGGTTATTGTCTCATGAGCGGATACATATTTGAATGTATTTAG
AAAAATAAACAAATAGGGGTTCCGCGCACATTTCCCCGAAAAGTGCCACCTGACGTCGACGGATCGGGAG
ATCTCCCGATCCCCTATGGTGCACTCTCAGTACAATCTGCTCTGATGCCGCATAGTTAAGCCAGTATCTG
CTCCCTGCTTGTGTGTTGGAGGTCGCTGAGTAGTGCGCGAGCAAAATTTAAGCTACAACAAGGCAAGGCT
TGACCGACAATTGCATGAAGAATCTGCTTAGGGTTAGGCGTTTTGCGCTGCTTCGCGATGTACGGGCCAG
ATATACGCGTT
Features (pLannotate 1.2.2; 27 found; start..end, strand, type, name):
      1..380     +  enhancer       CMV enhancer: human cytomegalovirus immediate early enhancer
    381..584     +  promoter       CMV promoter: human cytomegalovirus (CMV) immediate early promoter
    586..605     +  promoter       PLtetO-1 promoter (fragment): modified phage lambda PL promoter with tet operator sites (Lutz and Bujard, 1997)
    607..626     +  promoter       PLtetO-1 promoter (fragment): modified phage lambda PL promoter with tet operator sites (Lutz and Bujard, 1997)
    634..667     +  promoter       TRE3GV promoter (fragment): 3rd-generation Tet-responsive promoter that can be activated by binding of Tet-On® 3G, optimized for retroviral and lentiviral vectors
    827..1789    +  CDS            birA: BIRA_ECOLI - Also known as bioR, dhbB. Experimental evidence at protein level: Swiss-Prot protein existence level 1. Acts both as a biotin--[acetyl-CoA-carboxylase] ligase and a biotin-operon repressor. In the presence of ATP, BirA activates biotin to form the BirA-biotinyl-5'-adenylate (BirA-bio-5'-AMP or holoBirA) complex. HoloBirA can either transfer the biotinyl moiety to the biotin carboxyl carrier protein (BCCP) subunit of acetyl-CoA carboxylase, or bind to the biotin operator site and inhibit transcription of the operon. From Escherichia coli (strain K12).
   1790..1815    +  CDS            3xHA (fragment): three tandem HA epitope tags
   1847..1866    +  CDS            Strep-Tag II (fragment): peptide that binds Strep-Tactin®, an engineered form of streptavidin
   1907..1929    +  CDS            Strep-Tag II (fragment): peptide that binds Strep-Tactin®, an engineered form of streptavidin
   1944..1961    +  protein_bind   attB1 (fragment): mutant version of attB; core recombination site for the Gateway® BP reaction BP Clonase™
   1970..3370    +  CDS            ZIC3: ZIC3_HUMAN - Also known as ZNF203. Experimental evidence at protein level: Swiss-Prot protein existence level 1. Acts as transcriptional activator. Required in the earliest stages in both axial midline development and left-right (LR) asymmetry specification. Binds to the minimal GLI-consensus sequence 5'-GGGTGGTC- 3'. From Homo sapiens (Human).
   3378..3395    -  protein_bind   attB2 (fragment): mutant version of attB; core recombination site for the Gateway® BP reaction BP Clonase™
   3440..3664    +  polyA_signal   bGH poly(A) signal: bovine growth hormone polyadenylation signal
   3668..3689    +  promoter       SV40 promoter (fragment): SV40 enhancer and early promoter
   3710..3943    +  rep_origin     f1 ori (fragment) (sequence partly withheld): f1 bacteriophage origin of replication; arrow indicates direction of (+) strand synthesis
   3948..3995    +  protein_bind   FRT: FLP-mediated recombination occurs in the 8-bp core sequence TCTAGAAA (Turan and Bode, 2011). FLP recombinase from the Saccharomyces cerevisiae 2μ plasmid
   4003..5025    +  CDS            HygR: aminoglycoside phosphotransferase from E. coli; aph(4)-Ia; confers resistance to hygromycin
   5035..5160    +  CDS            ble (fragment): BLE_KLEPN - Experimental evidence at protein level: Swiss-Prot protein existence level 1. Binding protein with a strong affinity to the bleomycin family of antibiotics. Binds to CL990; an antimitotic-antibiotic compound. From Klebsiella pneumoniae.
   5155..5276    +  polyA_signal   SV40 poly(A) signal: SV40 polyadenylation signal
   5349..5365    -  protein_bind   lac operator: The lac repressor binds to the lac operator to inhibit transcription in E. coli. This inhibition can be relieved by adding lactose or isopropyl-β-D-thiogalactopyranoside (IPTG). lac repressor encoded by lacI
   5373..5403    -  promoter       lac promoter: promoter for the E. coli lac operon
   5418..5439    -  protein_bind   CAP binding site: CAP binding activates transcription in the presence of cAMP. E. coli catabolite activator protein
   5452..5544    -  CDS            lacI (fragment): lac repressor; lacI; The lac repressor binds to the lac operator to inhibit transcription in E. coli. This inhibition can be relieved by adding lactose or isopropyl-β-D-thiogalactopyranoside (IPTG).
   5727..6315    -  rep_origin     ori: high-copy-number ColE1/pMB1/pBR322/pUC origin of replication
   6486..7346    -  CDS            AmpR: β-lactamase; bla; confers resistance to ampicillin, carbenicillin, and related antibiotics
   7347..7451    -  promoter       AmpR promoter: bla
   7510..7562    -  misc_feature   bom (fragment): basis of mobility region from pBR322
