[The description below was written by a language model from this plasmid's Addgene catalogue record and pLannotate feature annotations shown in this document.]
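Description:
MAC_N_ZIC3 is a mammalian expression plasmid of about 7.7 kb that produces human ZIC3, a zinc-finger transcription factor involved in midline and left-right axis specification, as a fusion carrying the MAC tag at its N terminus. It is built on the MAC-tag-N backbone, and the unmutated ZIC3 coding sequence was introduced by Gateway cloning, so the open reading frame sits between residual attB1 and attB2 sites. In bacteria the plasmid replicates from a high-copy ColE1/pUC-type origin and is selected with ampicillin through the β-lactamase gene. An f1 origin fragment and remnants of lac regulatory sequence are also annotated in the backbone.

Expression is driven by the CMV enhancer and immediate early promoter. Short tet operator-like fragments are annotated just downstream, which suggests a tetracycline-regulatable CMV promoter, although the catalogue entry does not state this. The annotated tag region contains a BirA biotin ligase coding sequence followed by an HA epitope fragment and two Strep-Tag II fragments. This places a biotin ligase and affinity handles on the same fusion, ahead of ZIC3, and the transcript ends at a bGH polyadenylation signal. Downstream, an FRT site lies directly in front of a hygromycin resistance gene that has no annotated promoter of its own and ends at an SV40 poly(A) signal. That arrangement is typical of vectors designed for FLP-mediated integration into a genomic FRT site, after which hygromycin selects for stable cells.

The tag composition and the associated study on human transcription factor interaction networks indicate use in mapping ZIC3 protein partners by affinity purification and proximity biotinylation.
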