Addgene plasmid #167809: MAC_N_ZIC3
Purpose: Expresses ZIC3 in mammalian cells
Depositing lab: Markku Varjosalo. Publication: Human transcription factor protein interaction networks. Goos H, Kinnunen M, Salokas K, Tan Z, Liu X, Yadav L, Zhang Q, Wei GH, Varjosalo M. Nat Commun. 2022 Feb 9;13(1):766. doi: 10.1038/s41467-022-28341-5. PubMed 35140242.
Backbone
  Vector backbone: MAC-tag-N (#108078)
  Vector type: Mammalian Expression
  Selectable markers: Hygromycin
Growth in bacteria
  Bacterial resistance: Ampicillin, 100 μg/mL
  Growth temperature: 37°C
  Growth strain: DH5alpha
  Copy number: High Copy
Gene/Insert
  Gene/Insert name: ZIC3 (alt names: Uniprot O60481; ENSG00000156925)
  Species: H. sapiens (human)
  Mutation: no mutations
  Entrez Gene: ZIC3 (a.k.a. HTX, HTX1, VACTERLX, ZNF203)
  Tag / fusion protein: MAC (N terminal on backbone)
  Cloning method: Gateway Cloning
Terms and licenses: Academic/Nonprofit Terms; Industry Terms: Not Available to Industry
How to cite: MAC_N_ZIC3 was a gift from Markku Varjosalo (Addgene plasmid # 167809 ; http://n2t.net/addgene:167809 ; RRID:Addgene_167809)
